Addgene plasmid #70495: R777-E211 Hs.RAC3
Purpose: Gateway ORF clone of human RAC3 [NM_005052.2] with stop codon (for native or N-terminal fusions)
Depositing lab: Dominic Esposito. Depositing organization: National Cancer Institute (NCI).
Backbone
  Vector backbone: pDonor-255
  Backbone size w/o insert (bp): 2693
  Vector type: Gateway Entry Clone
Growth in bacteria
  Bacterial resistance: Spectinomycin, 50 μg/mL
  Growth temperature: 37°C
  Growth strain: DH10B
  Copy number: High Copy
Gene/Insert
  Gene/Insert name: RAC3 (alt name: NM_005052.2)
  Species: H. sapiens (human)
  Insert size (bp): 579
  Entrez Gene: RAC3
  Cloning method: Gateway Cloning
  Sequencing primers: 5′ M13F 23-mer (5'-CCCAGTCACGACGTTGTAAAACG); 3′ attLR 23-mer (5'-TAACATCAGAGATTTTGAGACAC)
Terms and licenses: Academic/Nonprofit Terms; Industry Terms: Not Available to Industry
How to cite: R777-E211 Hs.RAC3 was a gift from Dominic Esposito (Addgene plasmid # 70495 ; http://n2t.net/addgene:70495 ; RRID:Addgene_70495)
