[The description below was written by a language model from this plasmid's Addgene catalogue record and pLannotate feature annotations shown in this document.]
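Description:
R777-E211 Hs.RAC3 is a Gateway entry clone built on the pDonor-255 backbone, carrying the human RAC3 open reading frame (reference transcript NM_005052.2) in a small 3,272 nt bacterial plasmid. It is propagated in E. coli from a high-copy ColE1/pUC-type origin and selected with spectinomycin through the aadA (SmR) aminoglycoside adenylyltransferase gene. This gene sits downstream of remnants of a class 1 integron Pc promoter and a short gentamicin acetyltransferase fragment. rrnB T1 and T2 transcription terminators are annotated upstream of the cloning region, where they would help insulate it from read-through transcription. The short lacZα and lacI fragments are backbone remnants rather than functional genes.

The payload is the 579 bp RAC3 coding sequence, which encodes a plasma membrane-associated small GTPase. RAC3 cycles between GTP- and GDP-bound states and regulates cell spreading, adhesion and actin-based protrusions such as lamellipodia and membrane ruffles. The ORF is flanked by two attL recombination sites, which the automated annotation labels as attL3 upstream and a partial attL2 downstream, so the exact identity of the upstream site is best checked against the sequence. No eukaryotic or bacterial expression promoter drives the insert, because an entry clone is not an expression construct. LR Clonase recombination instead transfers the ORF into a destination vector that supplies the promoter, tags and host-specific elements. The clone retains its native stop codon, so it suits untagged (native) expression or N-terminal fusions, and C-terminal tags would not be translated.
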