Features (pLannotate 1.2.2; 11 found; start..end, strand, type, name):
     18..54      -  CDS            lacZα (fragment): LacZα fragment of β-galactosidase; lacZ fragment
     85..180     +  protein_bind   attL3: mutant version of attL; recombination site for the Gateway® LR reaction LR Clonase™
    186..761     +  CDS            RAC3: RAC3_HUMAN - Experimental evidence at protein level: Swiss-Prot protein existence level 1. Plasma membrane-associated small GTPase which cycles between an active GTP-bound and inactive GDP-bound state. In active state binds to a variety of effector proteins to regulate cellular responses, such as cell spreading and the formation of actin-based protusions including lamellipodia and membrane ruffles. Promotes cell adhesion and spreading on fibrinogen in a CIB1 and alpha-IIb/beta3 integrin-mediated manner. From Homo sapiens (Human).
    769..862     -  protein_bind   attL2 (fragment): mutant version of attL; recombination site for the Gateway® LR reaction LR Clonase™
    977..1000    +  promoter       Pc promoter (fragment): intI1 (promoter lies within the coding sequence); class 1 integron promoter
   1176..1232    +  CDS            GmR (fragment): gentamycin acetyltransferase; aacC1; confers resistance to gentamycin
   1239..2030    +  CDS            SmR: aminoglycoside adenylyltransferase (Murphy, 1985); aadA; confers resistance to spectinomycin and streptomycin
   2123..2711    +  rep_origin     ori: high-copy-number ColE1/pMB1/pBR322/pUC origin of replication
   2894..2986    +  CDS            lacI (fragment): lac repressor; lacI; The lac repressor binds to the lac operator to inhibit transcription in E. coli. This inhibition can be relieved by adding lactose or isopropyl-β-D-thiogalactopyranoside (IPTG).
   3041..3068    -  terminator     rrnB T2 terminator: transcription terminator T2 from the E. coli rrnB gene
   3200..3243    +  terminator     rrnB T1 terminator: Escherichia coli rrnB; transcription terminator T1 from the E. coli rrnB gene
>Addgene plasmid #70495 | R777-E211 Hs.RAC3 | depositor full sequence | sequence record 125944 | Full Sequence
TTAACGCTAGCATGGATGTTTTCCCAGTCACGACGTTGTAAAACGACGGCCAGTCTTAAAATTCGAGCTC
GGTCCGAGGATCCGAAATAATGATTTTATTTTGACTGATAGTGACCTGTTCGTTGCAACAAATTGATAAG
CAATGCTTTTTTATAATGCCAACTTTGTACAAAAAAGTTGGCACCATGCAGGCCATCAAGTGCGTGGTGG
TCGGCGACGGCGCCGTGGGGAAGACATGCTTGCTGATCAGCTACACGACCAACGCCTTCCCCGGAGAGTA
CATCCCCACCGTTTTTGACAACTACTCTGCCAACGTGATGGTGGACGGGAAACCAGTCAACTTGGGGCTG
TGGGACACAGCGGGTCAGGAGGACTACGATCGGCTGCGGCCACTCTCCTACCCCCAAACTGACGTCTTTC
TGATCTGCTTCTCTCTGGTGAGCCCGGCCTCCTTCGAGAATGTTCGTGCCAAGTGGTACCCGGAGGTGCG
GCACCACTGCCCCCACACGCCCATCCTCCTGGTGGGCACCAAGCTGGACCTCCGCGACGACAAGGACACC
ATTGAGCGGCTGCGGGACAAGAAGCTGGCACCCATCACCTACCCACAGGGCCTGGCCATGGCCCGGGAGA
TTGGCTCTGTGAAATACCTGGAGTGCTCAGCCCTGACCCAGCGGGGCCTGAAGACAGTGTTTGACGAGGC
GATCCGCGCGGTGCTCTGCCCGCCCCCAGTGAAGAAGCCGGGGAAGAAGTGCACCGTCTTCTAATCAACT
TTCTTGTACAAAGTTGGCATTATAGGAAAGCATTGCTTATCAATTTGTTGCAACGAACAGGTCACTATCA
GTCAAAATAAAATCATTATTTGCATGCAAGCTTAGATCCTCTAGACCAGCCAGGACAGAAATGCCTCGAC
TTCGCTGCTACCCAAGGTTGCCGGGTGACGCACACCGTGGAAACGGATGAAGGCACGAACCCAGTGGACA
TAAGCCTGTTCGGTTCGTAAGCTGTAATGCAAGTAGCGTATGCGCTCACGCAACTGGTCCAGAACCTTGA
CCGAACGCAGCGGTGGTAACGGCGCAGTGGCGGTTTTCATGGCTTGTTATGACTGTTTTTTTGGGGTACA
GTCTATGCCTCGGGCATCCAAGCAGCAAGCGCGTTACGCCGTGGGTCGATGTTTGATGTTATGGAGCAGC
AACGATGTTACGCAGCAGGGCAGTCGCCCTAAAACAAAGTTAAACATTATGAGGGAAGCGGTGATCGCCG
AAGTATCGACTCAACTATCAGAGGTAGTTGGCGTCATCGAGCGCCATCTCGAACCGACGTTGCTGGCCGT
ACATTTGTACGGCTCCGCAGTGGATGGCGGCCTGAAGCCACACAGTGATATTGATTTGCTGGTTACGGTG
ACCGTAAGGCTTGATGAAACAACGCGGCGAGCTTTGATCAACGACCTTTTGGAAACTTCGGCTTCCCCTG
GAGAGAGCGAGATTCTCCGCGCTGTAGAAGTCACCATTGTTGTGCACGACGACATCATTCCGTGGCGTTA
TCCAGCTAAGCGCGAACTGCAATTTGGAGAATGGCAGCGCAATGACATTCTTGCAGGTATCTTCGAGCCA
GCCACGATCGACATTGATCTGGCTATCTTGCTGACAAAAGCAAGAGAACATAGCGTTGCCTTGGTAGGTC
CAGCGGCGGAGGAACTCTTTGATCCGGTTCCTGAACAGGATCTATTTGAGGCGCTAAATGAAACCTTAAC
GCTATGGAACTCGCCGCCCGACTGGGCTGGCGATGAGCGAAATGTAGTGCTTACGTTGTCCCGCATTTGG
TACAGCGCAGTAACCGGCAAAATCGCGCCGAAGGATGTCGCTGCCGACTGGGCAATGGAGCGCCTGCCGG
CCCAGTATCAGCCCGTCATACTTGAAGCTAGACAGGCTTATCTTGGACAAGAAGAAGATCGCTTGGCCTC
GCGCGCAGATCAGTTGGAAGAATTTGTCCACTACGTGAAAGGCGAGATCACCAAGGTAGTCGGCAAATAA
CCCTCGAGCCACCCATGACCAAAATCCCTTAACGTGAGTTACGCGTCGTTCCACTGAGCGTCAGACCCCG
TAGAAAAGATCAAAGGATCTTCTTGAGATCCTTTTTTTCTGCGCGTAATCTGCTGCTTGCAAACAAAAAA
ACCACCGCTACCAGCGGTGGTTTGTTTGCCGGATCAAGAGCTACCAACTCTTTTTCCGAAGGTAACTGGC
TTCAGCAGAGCGCAGATACCAAATACTGTCCTTCTAGTGTAGCCGTAGTTAGGCCACCACTTCAAGAACT
CTGTAGCACCGCCTACATACCTCGCTCTGCTAATCCTGTTACCAGTGGCTGCTGCCAGTGGCGATAAGTC
GTGTCTTACCGGGTTGGACTCAAGACGATAGTTACCGGATAAGGCGCAGCGGTCGGGCTGAACGGGGGGT
TCGTGCACACAGCCCAGCTTGGAGCGAACGACCTACACCGAACTGAGATACCTACAGCGTGAGCATTGAG
AAAGCGCCACGCTTCCCGAAGGGAGAAAGGCGGACAGGTATCCGGTAAGCGGCAGGGTCGGAACAGGAGA
GCGCACGAGGGAGCTTCCAGGGGGAAACGCCTGGTATCTTTATAGTCCTGTCGGGTTTCGCCACCTCTGA
CTTGAGCGTCGATTTTTGTGATGCTCGTCAGGGGGGCGGAGCCTATGGAAAAACGCCAGCAACGCGGCCT
TTTTACGGTTCCTGGCCTTTTGCTGGCCTTTTGCTCACATGTTCTTTCCTGCGTTATCCCCTGATTCTGT
GGATAACCGTATTACCGCCTTTGAGTGAGCTGATACCGCTCGCCGCAGCCGAACGACCGAGCGCAGCGAG
TCAGTGAGCGAGGAAGCGGAAGAGCGCCCAATACGCAAACCGCCTCTCCCCGCGCGTTGGCCGATTCATT
AATGCAGCTGGCACGACAGGTTTCCCGACTGGAAAGCGGGCAGTGAGCGCAACGCAATTAATACGCGTAC
CGCTAGCCAGGAAGAGTTTGTAGAAACGCAAAAAGGCCATCCGTCAGGATGGCCTTCTGCTTAGTTTGAT
GCCTGGCAGTTTATGGCGGGCGTCCTGCCCGCCACCCTCCGGGCCGTTGCTTCACAACGTTCAAATCCGC
TCCCGGCGGATTTGTCCTACTCAGGAGAGCGTTCACCGACAAACAACAGATAAAACGAAAGGCCCAGTCT
TCCGACTGAGCCTTTCGTTTTATTTGATGCCTGGCAGTTCCCTACTCTCGCG
