>Addgene plasmid #70495 | R777-E211 Hs.RAC3 | addgene partial sequence | sequence record 130484 | pCR8_R1 5'-cgaaccgaacaggcttatgt-3'
CGGTGTGCGTCACCCGGCAACCTTGGGTAGCAGCGAAGTCGAGGCATTTCTGTCCTGGCTGGTCTAGAGG
ATCTAAGCTTGCATGCAAATAATGATTTTATTTTGACTGATAGTGACCTGTTCGTTGCAACAAATTGATA
AGCAATGCTTTCCTATAATGCCAACTTTGTACAAGAAAGTTGATTAGAAGACGGTGCACTTCTTCCCCGG
CTTCTTCACTGGGGGCGGGCAGAGCACCGCGCGGATCGCCTCGTCAAACACTGTCTTCAGGCCCCGCTGG
GTCAGGGCTGAGCACTCCAGGTATTTCACAGAGCCAATCTCCCGGGCCATGGCCAGGCCCTGTGGGTAGG
TGATGGGTGCCAGCTTCTTGTCCCGCAGCCGCTCAATGGTGTCCTTGTCGTCGCGGAGGTCCAGCTTGGT
GCCCACCAGGAGGATGGGCGTGTGGGGGCAGTGGTGCCGCACCTCCGGGTACCACTTGGCACGAACATTC
TCGAAGGAGGCCGGGCTCACCAGAGAGAAGCAGATCAGAAAGACGTCAGTTTGGGGGTAGGAGAGTGGCC
GCAGCCGATCGTAGTCCTCCTGACCCGCTGTGTCCCACAGCCCCAAGTTGACTGGTTTCCCGTCCACCAT
CACGTTGGCAGAGTAGTTGTCAAAAACGGTGGGGATGTACTCTCCGGGGAAGGCGTTGGTCGTGTAGCTG
ATCAGCAAGCATGTCTTCCCCACGGCGCCGTCGCCGACCACCACGCACTTGATGGCCTGCATGG
